Addgene plasmid #60701: pcDNA-Cx43-YA/VD-Myc
Purpose: mammalian expression of Myc tagged rat Cx43 YA/VD mutant
Depositing lab: Parmender Mehta. Depositing organization: University of Nebraska Medical Center. Publication: Phosphorylation on Ser-279 and Ser-282 of connexin43 regulates endocytosis and gap junction assembly in pancreatic cancer cells. Johnson KE, Mitra S, Katoch P, Kelsey LS, Johnson KR, Mehta PP. Mol Biol Cell. 2013 Mar;24(6):715-33. doi: 10.1091/mbc.E12-07-0537. Epub 2013 Jan 30. PubMed 23363606.
Backbone
  Vector backbone: pcDNA3.1
  Backbone manufacturer: Invitrogen
  Vector type: Mammalian Expression
Growth in bacteria
  Bacterial resistance: Ampicillin, 100 μg/mL
  Growth temperature: 37°C
  Growth strain: DH5alpha
  Copy number: High Copy
Gene/Insert
  Gene/Insert name: Cx43 (alt names: gap junction protein, alpha 1; connexin43)
  Species: R. norvegicus (rat)
  Mutation: YA/VD (Y286A/V289D)
  Entrez Gene: Gja1 (a.k.a. Cx43, Cxnk1)
  Promoter: CMV
  Tag / fusion protein: Myc (C terminal on insert)
  Cloning method: Unknown
  Sequencing primers: 5′ CMV-F; 3′ BGHrev
Terms and licenses: Academic/Nonprofit Terms; Industry Terms: Not Available to Industry
How to cite: pcDNA-Cx43-YA/VD-Myc was a gift from Parmender Mehta (Addgene plasmid # 60701 ; http://n2t.net/addgene:60701 ; RRID:Addgene_60701)
