[The description below was written by a language model from this plasmid's Addgene catalogue record.]
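Description:
pcDNA-Cx43-YA/VD-Myc is a mammalian expression plasmid built on the commercial pcDNA3.1 backbone. It is propagated in E. coli as a high-copy plasmid under ampicillin selection. No feature table accompanies the record, so other backbone elements, including any mammalian selection marker, are not confirmed here. The listed 3′ sequencing primer implies a bovine growth hormone polyadenylation region downstream of the insert, as is standard for this vector family.

The payload is the rat Gja1 coding sequence, which encodes connexin43 (Cx43, gap junction protein alpha 1). It is expressed from the strong constitutive CMV promoter and carries a Myc epitope tag at its C terminus, allowing the exogenous protein to be detected or immunoprecipitated with anti-Myc antibodies and distinguished from endogenous connexin. The insert carries two point substitutions, Y286A and V289D, collectively termed YA/VD. These residues lie in the cytoplasmic C-terminal tail of Cx43, in a tyrosine-based sorting motif generally linked to recognition by the endocytic machinery, although the record itself does not describe the functional effect of the mutations. The cloning method is recorded as unknown.

The stated purpose is mammalian expression of the Myc-tagged Cx43 YA/VD mutant. The associated study concerns how phosphorylation of connexin43 regulates its endocytosis and gap junction assembly in pancreatic cancer cells. This suggests the construct is used in transfected cells to compare the mutant's trafficking, internalisation and gap junction plaque formation with those of wild-type or other mutant Cx43.
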