>Addgene plasmid #60701 | pcDNA-Cx43-YA/VD-Myc | addgene partial sequence | sequence record 102186 | CMV-F 5'-CGCAAATGGGCGGTAGGCGTG-3'
GCAGAGCTCTCTGGCTACTAGAGAACCCACTGCTTACTGGCTTATCGAAATTAATACGACTCACTATAGG
GAGACCCAAGCTGGCTAGCGTTTAAACTTAAGCTTGGTACCGAGCTCGGATCCACTAGTCCAGTGTGGTG
GAATTCACCATGGGTGACTGGAGTGCCTTGGGGAAGCTTCTGGACAAGGTCCAAGCCTACTCCACCGCTG
GAGGGAAGGTGTGGCTGTCAGTGCTCTTCATATTCAGAATCCTGCTCCTGGGGACAGCTGTTGAGTCAGC
TTGGGGTGATGAACAGTCTGCCTTTCGCTGTAACACTCAACAACCTGGCTGCGAAAACGTCTGCTATGAC
AAGTCCTTCCCCATCTCTCACGTGCGCTTCTGGGTCCTTCAGATCATATTCGTGTCTGTGCCCACCCTCC
TGTACTTGGCCCATGTGTTCTATGTGATGAGGAAGGAAGAGAAGCTAAACAAGAAAGAAGAGGAGCTCAA
AGTGGCCCAGACTGACGGGGTCAACGTGGAGATGCACCTGAAGCAGATTGAAATCAAGAAGTTCAAGTAC
GGGATTGAAGAGCACGGCAAGGTGAAAATGAGGGGCGGCTTGCTGAGAACCTACATCATCAGCATCCTCT
TCAAGTCTGTCTTCGAGGTGGCCTTCCTGCTCATCCAGTGGTACATCTATGGGTTCAGCTTGAGCGCGGT
CTACACCTGCAAGAGAGATCCCTGCCCCCACCAGGTAGACTGCTTCCTCTCACGT
