>Addgene plasmid #60701 | pcDNA-Cx43-YA/VD-Myc | addgene partial sequence | sequence record 102187 | BGH-rev 5'-TAGAAGGCACAGTCGAGG-3'
TCAGACTCGAGTACAGGTCCTCTTCGGAGATCAGCTTCTGCTCAATCTCCAGGTCATCAGGCCGAGGCCT
GCTGCTGGCGCGGCTGCTGGCTCTGCTGGAAGGTCGTTGGTCCACGATGGCTAATGGCTGGAGTTCATGT
CCAGCAGCAACTTTTTTGGCATTCTGGTTGTCGTCGGGGAAATCGAACGGCTGGGCGTGCGAGTTGGAGA
TGGTGCTTCCGGCCTGCCCCATGCGATTTTGCTCTGCGCTGTAGTTCGCCCAGTTTTGCTCGCTAGCTTG
CTTGTTGTAATTGCGGCACGAGGAATTGTTTCTGTCACCAGTATCCAGCTTGGCCCCAGGAGGAGACATA
GGCGAGAGTGGAGCCGTTGGTGAGGAGCAGCCATTGAAGTAGGCGTATTTTGGAGATCCGCAGTCTTTTG
ATGGGCTCAGTGGGCCAGTGGTGGCGTGGTAAGGATCGCTTCTTCCCTTCACGCGATCCTTAACGCCTTT
GAAGAAGACGTAGAAGAGCTCAATGATGTTCAAAGCGAGAGACACCAAGGACACCACCAGCATGAAGATG
ATGAAGATGGTTTTCTCCGTGGGACGTGAGAGGAAGCAGTCTACCTGGTGGGGGCAGGGATCTCTCTTGC
AGGTGTAGACCGCGCTCAAGCTGAACCCATAGATGTACCACTGGATGAGCAGGAAGGCCACCTCGAAGAC
AGACTTGAAGAGGATGCTGATGATGTAGGTTCTCAGCAAGCCGCCCCTCA
